>Addgene plasmid #182662 | pCMV_FLAG-NFL(R438TAG) | addgene full sequence | sequence record 363050 | Addgene NGS Result
CTAGCGCTACCGGACTCAGATCTCGAGCTCAAGCTTCACCATGGACTACAAAGACGATGACGACAAGAGT
TCGTTCGGCTACGATCCGTACTTTTCGACCTCCTACAAGCGGCGCTATGTGGAGACGCCCCGGGTGCACA
TCTCCAGCGTGCGCAGCGGCTACAGCACGGCGCGCTCCGCGTACTCCAGCTACTCCGCGCCGGTCTCCTC
CTCGCTGTCCGTGCGCCGCAGCTACTCGTCCAGCTCTGGCTCTTTGATGCCCAGCCTGGAGAATCTCGAT
CTGAGCCAGGTAGCCGCCATCAGCAACGACCTCAAGTCTATCCGCACACAAGAGAAGGCACAGCTGCAGG
ACCTCAACGATCGCTTCGCCAGCTTCATCGAGCGCGTGCACGAGCTGGAGCAGCAGAACAAGGTCCTGGA
AGCCGAGCTGTTGGTGCTGCGCCAGAAACACTCTGAGCCTTCCCGCTTCCGCGCCCTGTACGAGCAGGAG
ATCCGCGATCTGCGGCTGGCAGCGGAAGACGCCACTAACGAGAAGCAGGCGCTGCAGGGCGAGCGCGAGG
GGCTGGAGGAGACTCTGCGCAACCTGCAGGCTCGCTATGAGGAAGAAGTGCTGAGCCGCGAGGACGCCGA
GGGCCGGCTGATGGAAGCGCGCAAAGGTGCGGATGAGGCCGCGCTCGCCCGCGCCGAGCTGGAGAAGCGC
ATCGACAGCCTGATGGACGAGATAGCTTTCCTGAAGAAGGTGCACGAGGAAGAGATCGCCGAGCTGCAGG
CTCAGATCCAGTATGCTCAGATCTCCGTGGAGATGGACGTGTCCTCCAAGCCCGACCTCTCCGCCGCTCT
CAAGGACATCCGCGCTCAGTACGAGAAGCTGGCCGCCAAGAACATGCAGAACGCCGAAGAGTGGTTCAAG
AGCCGCTTCACCGTGCTAACCGAGAGCGCCGCCAAGAACACCGACGCTGTGCGCGCTGCCAAGGACGAGG
TGTCGGAAAGCCGCCGCCTGCTCAAGGCTAAGACCCTGGAGATCGAAGCCTGCCGGGGTATGAACGAAGC
TCTGGAGAAGCAGCTGCAGGAGCTAGAGGACAAGCAGAATGCAGACATTAGCGCCATGCAGGACACAATC
AACAAACTGGAGAATGAGCTGAGAAGCACGAAGAGCGAGATGGCCAGGTACCTGAAGGAGTACCAGGACC
TCCTCAATGTCAAGATGGCCTTGGACATCGAGATTGCAGCTTACAGAAAACTCTTGGAAGGCGAAGAGAC
CAGGCTCAGTTTCACCAGCGTGGGTAGCATAACCAGCGGCTACTCTCAGAGCTCGCAGGTCTTCGGCCGT
TCTGCTTACAGTGGCTTGCAGAGCAGCTCCTACTTGATGTCTGCTTAGTCTTTCCCAGCCTACTATACCA
GCCACGTCCAGGAAGAGCAGACAGAGGTCGAGGAGACCATTGAGGCTACGAAAGCTGAGGAGGCCAAGGA
TGAGCCCCCCTCTGAAGGAGAAGCAGAAGAGGAGGAGAAGGAGAAAGAGGAGGGAGAGGAAGAGGAAGGC
GCTGAGGAGGAAGAAGCTGCCAAGGATGAGTCTGAAGACACAAAAGAAGAAGAAGAAGGTGGTGAGGGTG
AGGAGGAAGACACCAAAGAATCTGAAGAGGAAGAGAAGAAAGAGGAGAGTGCTGGAGAGGAGCAGGTGGC
TAAGAAGAAAGATTGAGCGGCCGCGACTCTAGATCATAATCAGCCATACCACATTTGTAGAGGTTTTACT
TGCTTTAAAAAACCTCCCACACCTCCCCCTGAACCTGAAACATAAAATGAATGCAATTGTTGTTGTTAAC
TTGTTTATTGCAGCTTATAATGGTTACAAATAAAGCAATAGCATCACAAATTTCACAAATAAAGCATTTT
TTTCACTGCATTCTAGTTGTGGTTTGTCCAAACTCATCAATGTATCTTAAGGCGTAAATTGTAAGCGTTA
ATATTTTGTTAAAATTCGCGTTAAATTTTTGTTAAATCAGCTCATTTTTTAACCAATAGGCCGAAATCGG
CAAAATCCCTTATAAATCAAAAGAATAGACCGAGATAGGGT
[37 nt withheld, positions 2072-2108]
AAAGAACGTGGACTCCAACGTCAAAGG
[49 nt withheld, positions 2136-2184]
T
[91 nt withheld, positions 2186-2276]
G
[124 nt withheld, positions 2278-2401]
CAGGTGGCACTTTTCGGGGAAATGTGCGCGGAACCCCTATTTGTTTATTTTTCTAAATACATTCAAATAT
GTATCCGCTCATGAGACAATAACCCTGATAAATGCTTCAATAATATTGAAAAAGGAAGAGTCCTGAGGCG
GAAAGAACCAGCTGTGGAATGTGTGTCAGTTAGGGTGTGGAAAGTCCCCAGGCTCCCCAGCAGGCAGAAG
TATGCAAAGCATGCATCTCAATTAGTCAGCAACCAGGTGTGGAAAGTCCCCAGGCTCCCCAGCAGGCAGA
AGTATGCAAAGCATGCATCTCAATTAGTCAGCAACCATAGTCCCGCCCCTAACTCCGCCCATCCCGCCCC
TAACTCCGCCCAGTTCCGCCCATTCTCCGCCCCATGGCTGACTAATTTTTTTTATTTATGCAGAGGCCGA
GGCCGCCTCGGCCTCTGAGCTATTCCAGAAGTAGTGAGGAGGCTTTTTTGGAGGCCTAGGCTTTTGCAAA
GATCGATCAAGAGACAGGATGAGGATCGTTTCGCATGATTGAACAAGATGGATTGCACGCAGGTTCTCCG
GCCGCTTGGGTGGAGAGGCTATTCGGCTATGACTGGGCACAACAGACAATCGGCTGCTCTGATGCCGCCG
TGTTCCGGCTGTCAGCGCAGGGGCGCCCGGTTCTTTTTGTCAAGACCGACCTGTCCGGTGCCCTGAATGA
ACTGCAAGACGAGGCAGCGCGGCTATCGTGGCTGGCCACGACGGGCGTTCCTTGCGCAGCTGTGCTCGAC
GTTGTCACTGAAGCGGGAAGGGACTGGCTGCTATTGGGCGAAGTGCCGGGGCAGGATCTCCTGTCATCTC
ACCTTGCTCCTGCCGAGAAAGTATCCATCATGGCTGATGCAATGCGGCGGCTGCATACGCTTGATCCGGC
TACCTGCCCATTCGACCACCAAGCGAAACATCGCATCGAGCGAGCACGTACTCGGATGGAAGCCGGTCTT
GTCGATCAGGATGATCTGGACGAAGAGCATCAGGGGCTCGCGCCAGCCGAACTGTTCGCCAGGCTCAAGG
CGAGCATGCCCGACGGCGAGGATCTCGTCGTGACCCATGGCGATGCCTGCTTGCCGAATATCATGGTGGA
AAATGGCCGCTTTTCTGGATTCATCGACTGTGGCCGGCTGGGTGTGGCGGACCGCTATCAGGACATAGCG
TTGGCTACCCGTGATATTGCTGAAGAGCTTGGCGGCGAATGGGCTGACCGCTTCCTCGTGCTTTACGGTA
TCGCCGCTCCCGATTCGCAGCGCATCGCCTTCTATCGCCTTCTTGACGAGTTCTTCTGAGCGGGACTCTG
GGGTTCGAAATGACCGACCAAGCGACGCCCAACCTGCCATCACGAGATTTCGATTCCACCGCCGCCTTCT
ATGAAAGGTTGGGCTTCGGAATCGTTTTCCGGGACGCCGGCTGGATGATCCTCCAGCGCGGGGATCTCAT
GCTGGAGTTCTTCGCCCACCCTAGGGGGAGGCTAACTGAAACACGGAAGGAGACAATACCGGAAGGAACC
CGCGCTATGACGGCAATAAAAAGACAGAATAAAACGCACGGTGTTGGGTCGTTTGTTCATAAACGCGGGG
TTCGGTCCCAGGGCTGGCACTCTGTCGATACCCCACCGAGACCCCATTGGGGCCAATACGCCCGCGTTTC
TTCCTTTTCCCCACCCCACCCCCCAAGTTCGGGTGAAGGCCCAGGGCTCGCAGCCAACGTCGGGGCGGCA
GGCCCTGCCATAGCCTCAGGTTACTCATATATACTTTAGATTGATTTAAAACTTCATTTTTAATTTAAAA
GGATCTAGGTGAAGATCCTTTTTGATAATCTCATGACCAAAATCCCTTAACGTGAGTTTTCGTTCCACTG
AGCGTCAGACCCCGTAGAAAAGATCAAAGGATCTTCTTGAGATCCTTTTTTTCTGCGCGTAATCTGCTGC
TTGCAAACAAAAAAACCACCGCTACCAGCGGTGGTTTGTTTGCCGGATCAAGAGCTACCAACTCTTTTTC
CGAAGGTAACTGGCTTCAGCAGAGCGCAGATACCAAATACTGTTCTTCTAGTGTAGCCGTAGTTAGGCCA
CCACTTCAAGAACTCTGTAGCACCGCCTACATACCTCGCTCTGCTAATCCTGTTACCAGTGGCTGCTGCC
AGTGGCGATAAGTCGTGTCTTACCGGGTTGGACTCAAGACGATAGTTACCGGATAAGGCGCAGCGGTCGG
GCTGAACGGGGGGTTCGTGCACACAGCCCAGCTTGGAGCGAACGACCTACACCGAACTGAGATACCTACA
GCGTGAGCTATGAGAAAGCGCCACGCTTCCCGAAGGGAGAAAGGCGGACAGGTATCCGGTAAGCGGCAGG
GTCGGAACAGGAGAGCGCACGAGGGAGCTTCCAGGGGGAAACGCCTGGTATCTTTATAGTCCTGTCGGGT
TTCGCCACCTCTGACTTGAGCGTCGATTTTTGTGATGCTCGTCAGGGGGGCGGAGCCTATGGAAAAACGC
CAGCAACGCGGCCTTTTTACGGTTCCTGGCCTTTTGCTGGCCTTTTGCTCACATGTTCTTTCCTGCGTTA
TCCCCTGATTCTGTGGATAACCGTATTACCGCCATGCATTAGTTATTAATAGTAATCAATTACGGGGTCA
TTAGTTCATAGCCCATATATGGAGTTCCGCGTTACATAACTTACGGTAAATGGCCCGCCTGGCTGACCGC
CCAACGACCCCCGCCCATTGACGTCAATAATGACGTATGTTCCCATAGTAACGCCAATAGGGACTTTCCA
TTGACGTCAATGGGTGGAGTATTTACGGTAAACTGCCCACTTGGCAGTACATCAAGTGTATCATATGCCA
AGTACGCCCCCTATTGACGTCAATGACGGTAAATGGCCCGCCTGGCATTATGCCCAGTACATGACCTTAT
GGGACTTTCCTACTTGGCAGTACATCTACGTATTAGTCATCGCTATTACCATGGTGATGCGGTTTTGGCA
GTACATCAATGGGCGTGGATAGCGGTTTGACTCACGGGGATTTCCAAGTCTCCACCCCATTGACGTCAAT
GGGAGTTTGTTTTGGCACCAAAATCAACGGGACTTTCCAAAATGTCGTAACAACTCCGCCCCATTGACGC
AAATGGGCGGTAGGCGTGTACGGTGGGAGGTCTATATAAGCAGAGCTGGTTTAGTGAACCGTCAGATCCG
Features (pLannotate 1.2.2; 15 found; start..end, strand, type, name):
     43..63      +  CDS            3xFLAG (fragment): three tandem FLAG® epitope tags
     68..1693    +  CDS            Nefl: NFL_MOUSE - Also known as Nf68, Nfl. Experimental evidence at protein level: Swiss-Prot protein existence level 1. Neurofilaments usually contain three intermediate filament proteins: NEFL, NEFM, and NEFH which are involved in the maintenance of neuronal caliber. May additionally cooperate with the neuronal intermediate filament proteins PRPH and INA to form neuronal filamentous networks (PubMed:22723690). From Mus musculus (Mouse).
   1712..1795    +  CDS            large T antigen (fragment): large T antigen from SV40 (simian virus 40)
   1818..1939    +  polyA_signal   SV40 poly(A) signal: SV40 polyadenylation signal
   1973..2401    -  rep_origin     f1 ori (sequence partly withheld): f1 bacteriophage origin of replication; arrow indicates direction of (+) strand synthesis
   2428..2532    +  promoter       AmpR promoter: bla
   2534..2891    +  promoter       SV40 promoter: SV40 enhancer and early promoter
   2926..3720    +  CDS            NeoR/KanR: aminoglycoside phosphotransferase from Tn5; aph(3')-II (or nptII); confers resistance to neomycin, kanamycin, and G418 (Geneticin®)
   3741..3893    +  CDS            ble (fragment): BLE_KLEPN - Experimental evidence at protein level: Swiss-Prot protein existence level 1. Binding protein with a strong affinity to the bleomycin family of antibiotics. Binds to CL990; an antimitotic-antibiotic compound. From Klebsiella pneumoniae.
   3952..3999    +  polyA_signal   HSV TK poly(A) signal: herpes simplex virus thymidine kinase polyadenylation signal (Cole and Stacy, 1985)
   4090..4106    -  polyA_signal   bGH poly(A) signal (fragment): bovine growth hormone polyadenylation signal
   4328..4916    +  rep_origin     ori: high-copy-number ColE1/pMB1/pBR322/pUC origin of replication
   5091..5394    +  enhancer       CMV enhancer: human cytomegalovirus immediate early enhancer
   5395..5598    +  promoter       CMV promoter: human cytomegalovirus (CMV) immediate early promoter
   5621..37      +  misc_feature   MCS (fragment) (across the origin): multiple cloning site
