[The description below was written by a language model from this plasmid's Addgene catalogue record and pLannotate feature annotations shown in this document.]
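Description:
pCMV_FLAG-NFL(R438TAG) is a 5.6 kb mammalian expression plasmid on a pCMV backbone that encodes mouse neurofilament light chain (Nefl, also called NF-L or NF68) carrying an amber stop codon (TAG) in place of the arginine codon at position 438. It is propagated in E. coli from a high-copy ColE1/pUC-type origin and also carries an f1 phage origin. A single NeoR/KanR cassette (Tn5 aminoglycoside phosphotransferase) is preceded by both a bacterial bla promoter and the SV40 enhancer/early promoter and is terminated by the HSV TK polyadenylation signal. It therefore gives kanamycin resistance in bacteria and G418 resistance in mammalian cells. The short annotated fragments of ble, the bGH poly(A) signal and SV40 large T antigen appear to be backbone remnants rather than functional elements.

The expression unit consists of the human CMV immediate-early enhancer and promoter, a residual multiple cloning site, an N-terminal FLAG epitope, the Nefl coding sequence, and an SV40 poly(A) signal. The annotation software labels the epitope as a fragment of 3xFLAG, but its length and the catalogue entry indicate a single FLAG tag. In ordinary cells the in-frame TAG codon would end translation early and yield a FLAG-tagged truncated protein. An internal amber codon of this kind is typically used for genetic code expansion, in which a co-expressed orthogonal suppressor tRNA/aminoacyl-tRNA synthetase pair inserts a noncanonical amino acid at that site; those components are not on this plasmid. The associated publication concerns minimal genetically encoded tags for fluorescent labeling of proteins in living neurons, which fits site-specific labeling of neurofilament light chain at residue 438. The FLAG tag allows independent detection of the protein's N-terminus.
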