Addgene plasmid #182662: pCMV_FLAG-NFL(R438TAG)
Purpose: Expresses mouse neurofilament light chain with a TAG codon at the position R438 and an N-terminal FLAG tag (DYKDDDDK) in mammalian cells.
Depositing lab: Ivana Nikić-Spiegel. Depositing organization: Universitaetsklinikum Tuebingen. Publication: Minimal genetically encoded tags for fluorescent protein labeling in living neurons. Arsic A, Hagemann C, Stajkovic N, Schubert T, Nikic-Spiegel I. Nat Commun. 2022 Jan 14;13(1):314. doi: 10.1038/s41467-022-27956-y. PubMed 35031604.
Backbone
  Vector backbone: pCMV
  Vector type: Mammalian Expression
  Selectable markers: Neomycin (select with G418)
Growth in bacteria
  Bacterial resistance: Kanamycin, 50 μg/mL
  Growth temperature: 37°C
  Growth strain: DH5alpha
  Copy number: High Copy
Gene/Insert
  Gene/Insert name: mouse neurofilament light chain with a R438TAG mutation (alt name: NFL(R438TAG))
  Species: M. musculus (mouse)
  Mutation: R438TAG
  Entrez Gene: Nefl (a.k.a. CMT2E, NF-L, NF68, Nfl)
  Promoter: CMV
  Tag / fusion protein: FLAG tag (DYKDDDDK) (N terminal on insert)
  Cloning method: Unknown
  Sequencing primers: 5′ CMVfw; 3′ NA
Terms and licenses: Academic/Nonprofit Terms; Industry Terms: Not Available to Industry
How to cite: pCMV_FLAG-NFL(R438TAG) was a gift from Ivana Nikić-Spiegel (Addgene plasmid # 182662 ; http://n2t.net/addgene:182662 ; RRID:Addgene_182662)
